>Addgene plasmid #14641 | pcDNA3 CDK9 (D167N) HA (P#811) | addgene full sequence | sequence record 312941 | Addgene NGS Result
TCGACGGATCGGGAGATCTCCCGATCCCCTATGGTGCACTCTCAGTACAATCTGCTCTGATGCCGCATAG
TTAAGCCAGTATCTGCTCCCTGCTTGTGTGTTGGAGGTCGCTGAGTAGTGCGCGAGCAAAATTTAAGCTA
CAACAAGGCAAGGCTTGACCGACAATTGCATGAAGAATCTGCTTAGGGTTAGGCGTTTTGCGCTGCTTCG
CGATGTACGGGCCAGATATACGCGTTGACATTGATTATTGACTAGTTATTAATAGTAATCAATTACGGGG
TCATTAGTTCATAGCCCATATATGGAGTTCCGCGTTACATAACTTACGGTAAATGGCCCGCCTGGCTGAC
CGCCCAACGACCCCCGCCCATTGACGTCAATAATGACGTATGTTCCCATAGTAACGCCAATAGGGACTTT
CCATTGACGTCAATGGGTGGAGTATTTACGGTAAACTGCCCACTTGGCAGTACATCAAGTGTATCATATG
CCAAGTACGCCCCCTATTGACGTCAATGACGGTAAATGGCCCGCCTGGCATTATGCCCAGTACATGACCT
TATGGGACTTTCCTACTTGGCAGTACATCTACGTATTAGTCATCGCTATTACCATGGTGATGCGGTTTTG
GCAGTACATCAATGGGCGTGGATAGCGGTTTGACTCACGGGGATTTCCAAGTCTCCACCCCATTGACGTC
AATGGGAGTTTGTTTTGGCACCAAAATCAACGGGACTTTCCAAAATGTCGTAACAACTCCGCCCCATTGA
CGCAAATGGGCGGTAGGCGTGTACGGTGGGAGGTCTATATAAGCAGAGCTCTCTGGCTAACTAGAGAACC
CACTGCTTACTGGCTTATCGAAATTAATACGACTCACTATAGGGAGACCCAAGCTTGGTACCGAGCTCGG
ATCCACTAGTAACGGCCGCCAGTGTGCTGGAATTCATGGCAAAGCAGTACGACTCGGTGGAGTGCCCTTT
TTGTGATGAAGTTTCCAAATACGAGAAGCTCGCCAAGATCGGCCAAGGCACCTTCGGGGAGGTGTTCAAG
GCCAGGCACCGCAAGACCGGCCAGAAGGTGGCTCTGAAGAAGGTGCTGATGGAAAACGAGAAGGAGGGGT
TCCCCATTACAGCCTTGCGGGAGATCAAGATCCTTCAGCTTCTAAAACACGAGAATGTGGTCAACTTGAT
TGAGATTTGTCGAACCAAAGCTTCCCCCTATAACCGCTGCAAGGGTAGTATATACCTGGTGTTCGACTTC
TGCGAGCATGACCTTGCTGGGCTGTTGAGCAATGTTTTGGTCAAGTTCACGCTGTCTGAGATCAAGAGGG
TGATGCAGATGCTGCTTAACGGCCTCTACTACATCCACAGAAACAAGATCCTGCATAGGGACATGAAGGC
TGCTAATGTGCTTATCACTCGTGATGGGGTCCTGAAGCTGGCAAACTTTGGGCTGGCCCGGGCCTTCAGC
CTGGCCAAGAACAGCCAGCCCAACCGCTACACCAACCGTGTGGTGACACTCTGGTACCGGCCCCCGGAGC
TGTTGCTCGGGGAGCGGGACTACGGCCCCCCCATTGACCTGTGGGGTGCTGGGTGCATCATGGCAGAGAT
GTGGACCCGCAGCCCCATCATGCAGGGCAACACGGAGCAGCACCAACTCGCCCTCATCAGTCAGCTCTGC
GGCTCCATCACCCCTGAGGTGTGGCCAAACGTGGACAACTATGAGCTGTACGAAAAGCTGGAGCTGGTCA
AGGGCCAGAAGCGGAAGGTGAAGGACAGGCTGAAGGCCTATGTGCGTGACCCATACGCACTGGACCTCAT
CGACAAGCTGCTGGTGCTGGACCCTGCCCAGCGCATCGACAGCGATGACGCCCTCAACCACGACTTCTTC
TGGTCCGACCCCATGCCCTCCGACCTCAAGGGCATGCTCTCCACCCACCTGACGTCCATGTTCGAGTACT
TGGCACCACCGCGCCGGAAGGGCAGCCAGATCACCCAGCAGTCCACCAACCAGAGTCGCAATCCCGCCAC
CACCAACCAGACGGAGTTTGAGCGCGTCTTCTATGATGTTCCTGATTATGCTAGTCTCTAGCTCGAGCAT
GCATCTAGAGGGCCCTATTCTATAGTGTCACCTAAATGCTAGAGCTCGCTGATCAGCCTCGACTGTGCCT
TCTAGTTGCCAGCCATCTGTTGTTTGCCCCTCCCCCGTGCCTTCCTTGACCCTGGAAGGTGCCACTCCCA
CTGTCCTTTCCTAATAAAATGAGGAAATTGCATCGCATTGTCTGAGTAGGTGTCATTCTATTCTGGGGGG
TGGGGTGGGGCAGGACAGCAAGGGGGAGGATTGGGAAGACAATAGCAGGCATGCTGGGGATGCGGTGGGC
TCTATGGCTTCTGAGGCGGAAAGAACCAGCTGGGGCTCTAGGGGGTATCCCC
[124 nt withheld, positions 2433-2556]
C
[91 nt withheld, positions 2558-2648]
A
[49 nt withheld, positions 2650-2698]
CCTTTGACGTTGGAGTCCACGTTCTTT
[37 nt withheld, positions 2726-2762]
ACCCTATCTCGGTCTATTCTTTTGATTTATAAGGGATTTTGCCGATTTCGGCCTATTGGTTAAAAAATGA
GCTGATTTAACAAAAATTTAACGCGAATTAATTCTGTGGAATGTGTGTCAGTTAGGGTGTGGAAAGTCCC
CAGGCTCCCCAGCAGGCAGAAGTATGCAAAGCATGCATCTCAATTAGTCAGCAACCAGGTGTGGAAAGTC
CCCAGGCTCCCCAGCAGGCAGAAGTATGCAAAGCATGCATCTCAATTAGTCAGCAACCATAGTCCCGCCC
CTAACTCCGCCCATCCCGCCCCTAACTCCGCCCAGTTCCGCCCATTCTCCGCCCCATGGCTGACTAATTT
TTTTTATTTATGCAGAGGCCGAGGCCGCCTCTGCCTCTGAGCTATTCCAGAAGTAGTGAGGAGGCTTTTT
TGGAGGCCTAGGCTTTTGCAAAAAGCTCCCGGGAGCTTGTATATCCATTTTCGGATCTGATCAAGAGACA
GGATGAGGATCGTTTCGCATGATTGAACAAGATGGATTGCACGCAGGTTCTCCGGCCGCTTGGGTGGAGA
GGCTATTCGGCTATGACTGGGCACAACAGACAATCGGCTGCTCTGATGCCGCCGTGTTCCGGCTGTCAGC
GCAGGGGCGCCCGGTTCTTTTTGTCAAGACCGACCTGTCCGGTGCCCTGAATGAACTGCAGGACGAGGCA
GCGCGGCTATCGTGGCTGGCCACGACGGGCGTTCCTTGCGCAGCTGTGCTCGACGTTGTCACTGAAGCGG
GAAGGGACTGGCTGCTATTGGGCGAAGTGCCGGGGCAGGATCTCCTGTCATCTCACCTTGCTCCTGCCGA
GAAAGTATCCATCATGGCTGATGCAATGCGGCGGCTGCATACGCTTGATCCGGCTACCTGCCCATTCGAC
CACCAAGCGAAACATCGCATCGAGCGAGCACGTACTCGGATGGAAGCCGGTCTTGTCGATCAGGATGATC
TGGACGAAGAGCATCAGGGGCTCGCGCCAGCCGAACTGTTCGCCAGGCTCAAGGCGCGCATGCCCGACGG
CGAGGATCTCGTCGTGACCCATGGCGATGCCTGCTTGCCGAATATCATGGTGGAAAATGGCCGCTTTTCT
GGATTCATCGACTGTGGCCGGCTGGGTGTGGCGGACCGCTATCAGGACATAGCGTTGGCTACCCGTGATA
TTGCTGAAGAGCTTGGCGGCGAATGGGCTGACCGCTTCCTCGTGCTTTACGGTATCGCCGCTCCCGATTC
GCAGCGCATCGCCTTCTATCGCCTTCTTGACGAGTTCTTCTGAGCGGGACTCTGGGGTTCGAAATGACCG
ACCAAGCGACGCCCAACCTGCCATCACGAGATTTCGATTCCACCGCCGCCTTCTATGAAAGGTTGGGCTT
CGGAATCGTTTTCCGGGACGCCGGCTGGATGATCCTCCAGCGCGGGGATCTCATGCTGGAGTTCTTCGCC
CACCCCAACTTGTTTATTGCAGCTTATAATGGTTACAAATAAAGCAATAGCATCACAAATTTCACAAATA
AAGCATTTTTTTCACTGCATTCTAGTTGTGGTTTGTCCAAACTCATCAATGTATCTTATCATGTCTGTAT
ACCGTCGACCTCTAGCTAGAGCTTGGCGTAATCATGGTCATAGCTGTTTCCTGTGTGAAATTGTTATCCG
CTCACAATTCCACACAACATACGAGCCGGAAGCATAAAGTGTAAAGCCTGGGGTGCCTAATGAGTGAGCT
AACTCACATTAATTGCGTTGCGCTCACTGCCCGCTTTCCAGTCGGGAAACCTGTCGTGCCAGCTGCATTA
ATGAATCGGCCAACGCGCGGGGAGAGGCGGTTTGCGTATTGGGCGCTCTTCCGCTTCCTCGCTCACTGAC
TCGCTGCGCTCGGTCGTTCGGCTGCGGCGAGCGGTATCAGCTCACTCAAAGGCGGTAATACGGTTATCCA
CAGAATCAGGGGATAACGCAGGAAAGAACATGTGAGCAAAAGGCCAGCAAAAGGCCAGGAACCGTAAAAA
GGCCGCGTTGCTGGCGTTTTTCCATAGGCTCCGCCCCCCTGACGAGCATCACAAAAATCGACGCTCAAGT
CAGAGGTGGCGAAACCCGACAGGACTATAAAGATACCAGGCGTTTCCCCCTGGAAGCTCCCTCGTGCGCT
CTCCTGTTCCGACCCTGCCGCTTACCGGATACCTGTCCGCCTTTCTCCCTTCGGGAAGCGTGGCGCTTTC
TCATAGCTCACGCTGTAGGTATCTCAGTTCGGTGTAGGTCGTTCGCTCCAAGCTGGGCTGTGTGCACGAA
CCCCCCGTTCAGCCCGACCGCTGCGCCTTATCCGGTAACTATCGTCTTGAGTCCAACCCGGTAAGACACG
ACTTATCGCCACTGGCAGCAGCCACTGGTAACAGGATTAGCAGAGCGAGGTATGTAGGCGGTGCTACAGA
GTTCTTGAAGTGGTGGCCTAACTACGGCTACACTAGAAGAACAGTATTTGGTATCTGCGCTCTGCTGAAG
CCAGTTACCTTCGGAAAAAGAGTTGGTAGCTCTTGATCCGGCAAACAAACCACCGCTGGTAGCGGTGGTT
TTTTTGTTTGCAAGCAGCAGATTACGCGCAGAAAAAAAGGATCTCAAGAAGATCCTTTGATCTTTTCTAC
GGGGTCTGACGCTCAGTGGAACGAAAACTCACGTTAAGGGATTTTGGTCATGAGATTATCAAAAAGGATC
TTCACCTAGATCCTTTTAAATTAAAAATGAAGTTTTAAATCAATCTAAAGTATATATGAGTAAACTTGGT
CTGACAGTTACCAATGCTTAATCAGTGAGGCACCTATCTCAGCGATCTGTCTATTTCGTTCATCCATAGT
TGCCTGACTCCCCGTCGTGTAGATAACTACGATACGGGAGGGCTTACCATCTGGCCCCAGTGCTGCAATG
ATACCGCGAGACCCACGCTCACCGGCTCCAGATTTATCAGCAATAAACCAGCCAGCCGGAAGGGCCGAGC
GCAGAAGTGGTCCTGCAACTTTATCCGCCTCCATCCAGTCTATTAATTGTTGCCGGGAAGCTAGAGTAAG
TAGTTCGCCAGTTAATAGTTTGCGCAACGTTGTTGCCATTGCTACAGGCATCGTGGTGTCACGCTCGTCG
TTTGGTATGGCTTCATTCAGCTCCGGTTCCCAACGATCAAGGCGAGTTACATGATCCCCCATGTTGTGCA
AAAAAGCGGTTAGCTCCTTCGGTCCTCCGATCGTTGTCAGAAGTAAGTTGGCCGCAGTGTTATCACTCAT
GGTTATGGCAGCACTGCATAATTCTCTTACTGTCATGCCATCCGTAAGATGCTTTTCTGTGACTGGTGAG
TACTCAACCAAGTCATTCTGAGAATAGTGTATGCGGCGACCGAGTTGCTCTTGCCCGGCGTCAATACGGG
ATAATACCGCGCCACATAGCAGAACTTTAAAAGTGCTCATCATTGGAAAACGTTCTTCGGGGCGAAAACT
CTCAAGGATCTTACCGCTGTTGAGATCCAGTTCGATGTAACCCACTCGTGCACCCAACTGATCTTCAGCA
TCTTTTACTTTCACCAGCGTTTCTGGGTGAGCAAAAACAGGAAGGCAAAATGCCGCAAAAAAGGGAATAA
GGGCGACACGGAAATGTTGAATACTCATACTCTTCCTTTTTCAATATTATTGAAGCATTTATCAGGGTTA
TTGTCTCATGAGCGGATACATATTTGAATGTATTTAGAAAAATAAACAAATAGGGGTTCCGCGCACATTT
CCCCGAAAAGTGCCACCTGACG
Features (pLannotate 1.2.2; 21 found; start..end, strand, type, name):
     30..82      -  misc_feature   bom (fragment): basis of mobility region from pBR322
    237..616     +  enhancer       CMV enhancer: human cytomegalovirus immediate early enhancer
    617..820     +  promoter       CMV promoter: human cytomegalovirus (CMV) immediate early promoter
    816..849     +  LTR            5' LTR (truncated) (fragment): truncated 5' long terminal repeat (LTR) from HIV-1
    865..883     +  promoter       T7 promoter: promoter for bacteriophage T7 RNA polymerase
    946..2061    +  CDS            CDK9: CDK9_HUMAN - Also known as CDC2L4, TAK. Experimental evidence at protein level: Swiss-Prot protein existence level 1. Protein kinase involved in the regulation of transcription (PubMed:10574912, PubMed:10757782, PubMed:11145967, PubMed:11575923, PubMed:11809800, PubMed:11884399, PubMed:14701750, PubMed:16109376, PubMed:16109377, PubMed:20930849, PubMed:28426094). Member of the cyclin-dependent kinase pair (CDK9/cyclin-T) complex, also called positive transcription elongation factor b (P-TEFb), which facilitates the transition from abortive to productive elongation by phosphorylating the CTD (C
   2119..2137    -  promoter       SP6 promoter: promoter for bacteriophage SP6 RNA polymerase
   2163..2387    +  polyA_signal   bGH poly(A) signal: bovine growth hormone polyadenylation signal
   2391..2412    +  promoter       SV40 promoter (fragment): SV40 enhancer and early promoter
   2433..2861    +  rep_origin     f1 ori (sequence partly withheld): f1 bacteriophage origin of replication; arrow indicates direction of (+) strand synthesis
   2875..3204    +  promoter       SV40 promoter: SV40 enhancer and early promoter
   3271..4062    +  CDS            neo: KKA2_KLEPN - Also known as kan, nptII. Experimental evidence at protein level: Swiss-Prot protein existence level 1. Resistance to kanamycin, neomycin, paromomycin, ribostamycin, butirosin and gentamicin B. From Klebsiella pneumoniae.
   4086..4244    +  CDS            ble (fragment): BLE_KLEPN - Experimental evidence at protein level: Swiss-Prot protein existence level 1. Binding protein with a strong affinity to the bleomycin family of antibiotics. Binds to CL990; an antimitotic-antibiotic compound. From Klebsiella pneumoniae.
   4239..4360    +  polyA_signal   SV40 poly(A) signal: SV40 polyadenylation signal
   4433..4449    -  protein_bind   lac operator: The lac repressor binds to the lac operator to inhibit transcription in E. coli. This inhibition can be relieved by adding lactose or isopropyl-β-D-thiogalactopyranoside (IPTG). lac repressor encoded by lacI
   4457..4487    -  promoter       lac promoter: promoter for the E. coli lac operon
   4502..4523    -  protein_bind   CAP binding site: CAP binding activates transcription in the presence of cAMP. E. coli catabolite activator protein
   4536..4628    -  CDS            lacI (fragment): lac repressor; lacI; The lac repressor binds to the lac operator to inhibit transcription in E. coli. This inhibition can be relieved by adding lactose or isopropyl-β-D-thiogalactopyranoside (IPTG).
   4811..5399    -  rep_origin     ori: high-copy-number ColE1/pMB1/pBR322/pUC origin of replication
   5570..6430    -  CDS            AmpR: β-lactamase; bla; confers resistance to ampicillin, carbenicillin, and related antibiotics
   6431..6535    -  promoter       AmpR promoter: bla
