[The description below was written by a language model from this plasmid's Addgene catalogue record and pLannotate feature annotations shown in this document.]
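Description:
pcDNA3 CDK9 (D167N) HA (P#811) is a mammalian expression plasmid built on the Invitrogen pcDNA3 backbone, carrying a roughly 1.1 kb human CDK9 cDNA cloned between the EcoRI and XhoI sites. It is maintained in E. coli through a high-copy ColE1/pUC-type origin and a β-lactamase (AmpR) gene conferring ampicillin resistance. An f1 origin is also present, which allows single-stranded DNA production. For mammalian cells, a neomycin phosphotransferase gene driven by the SV40 enhancer/early promoter and terminated by an SV40 poly(A) signal permits G418 selection of stable transfectants. Several short annotations in the generated feature table (a truncated HIV-1 LTR fragment, ble and lacI fragments, lac promoter/operator remnants) look like small backbone matches rather than functional payload elements.

The CDK9 open reading frame sits downstream of the human cytomegalovirus immediate early enhancer and promoter and upstream of the bovine growth hormone polyadenylation signal, giving strong constitutive expression in transfected cells. Flanking T7 and SP6 promoters allow in vitro transcription or sequencing across the insert. The protein carries an HA epitope tag at its 3′ (C-terminal) end for detection or immunoprecipitation, although the tag is not separately annotated in the feature table. The D167N substitution produces a kinase-negative form of CDK9, the catalytic subunit of the cyclin T-containing positive transcription elongation factor b (P-TEFb). Repository sequencing also found an additional D179N change, but the record states that the plasmid should still function as described. The associated study examined the requirement for P-TEFb kinase activity, cyclin T1 and Tat in activating HIV transcription, so this construct serves as a catalytically inactive counterpart to wild-type CDK9 in such experiments.
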