Addgene plasmid #14641: pcDNA3 CDK9 (D167N) HA (P#811)
Depositing lab: Matija Peterlin. Depositing organization: University of California, San Francisco (UCSF). Publication: The ability of positive transcription elongation factor B to transactivate human immunodeficiency virus transcription depends on a functional kinase domain, cyclin T1, and Tat. Fujinaga K, Cujec TP, Peng J, Garriga J, Price DH, Grana X, Peterlin BM. J Virol. 1998 Sep . 72(9):7154-9. PubMed 9696809.
Backbone
  Vector backbone: pcDNA3
  Backbone manufacturer: Invitrogen
  Backbone size w/o insert (bp): 5500
  Vector type: Mammalian Expression
  Selectable markers: Neomycin (select with G418)
Growth in bacteria
  Bacterial resistance: Ampicillin, 100 μg/mL
  Growth temperature: 37°C
  Growth strain: DH5alpha
  Copy number: High Copy
Gene/Insert
  Gene/Insert name: cdk9 D167N (alt names: cyclin dependent kinase 9; cdk9)
  Species: H. sapiens (human)
  Insert size (bp): 1100
  Mutation: D167N. Kinase negative mutant. Please see depositor comments below.
  Entrez Gene: CDK9 (a.k.a. C-2k, CDC2L4, CTK1, PITALRE, TAK)
  Tag / fusion protein: HA
  Cloning method: Restriction Enzyme; 5′ cloning site EcoRI (not destroyed); 3′ cloning site XhoI (not destroyed)
  Sequencing primers: 5′ T7
Terms and licenses: Academic/Nonprofit Terms; Industry Terms: Not Available to Industry
Depositor comments: 3' HA tag. Addgene's quality control found an additional mutation D179N. The plasmid should function as described in the associated publication listed on the plasmid page above.
How to cite: pcDNA3 CDK9 (D167N) HA (P#811) was a gift from Matija Peterlin (Addgene plasmid # 14641 ; http://n2t.net/addgene:14641 ; RRID:Addgene_14641)
