>Addgene plasmid #14641 | pcDNA3 CDK9 (D167N) HA (P#811) | addgene partial sequence | sequence record 21205 | CMV-F 5'-CGCAAATGGGCGGTAGGCGTG-3'
CGGGGGNATTAGCGAGCTCTCTGGCTACTAGAGAACCCACTGCTTACTGGCTTATCGAAATTAATACGAC
TCACTATAGGGAGACCCAAGCTTGGTACCGAGCTCGGATCCACTAGTAACGGCCGCCAGTGTGCTGGAAT
TCATGGCAAAGCAGTACGACTCGGTGGAGTGCCCTTTTTGTGATGAAGTTTCCAAATACGAGAAGCTCGC
CAAGATCGGCCAAGGCACCTTCGGGGAGGTGTTCAAGGCCAGGCACCGCAAGACCGGCCAGAAGGTGGCT
CTGAAGAAGGTGCTGATGGAAAACGAGAAGGAGGGGTTCCCCATTACAGCCTTGCGGGAGATCAAGATCC
TTCAGCTTCTAAAACACGAGAATGTGGTCAACTTGATTGAGATTTGTCGAACCAAAGCTTCCCCCTATAA
CCGCTGCAAGGGTAGTATATACCTGGTGTTCGACTTCTGCGAGCATGACCTTGCTGGGCTGTTGAGCAAT
GTTTTGGTCAAGTTCACGCTGTCTGAGATCAAGAGGGTGATGCAGATGCTGCTTAACGGCCTCTACTACA
TCCACAGAAACAAGATCCTGCATAGGGACATGAAGGCTGCTAATGTGCTTATCACTCGTGATGGGGTCCT
GAAGCTGGCAAACTTTGGGCTGGCCCGGGCCTTCAGCCTGGCCAAGAACAGCCAGCCCAACCGCTACACC
AACCGTGTGGTGACACTCTGGTACCGGCCCCCGGAGCTGTTGCTCGGGGAGCGGGACTACGGCCCCCCCA
TTGACCTGTGGGGTGCTGGGTGCATN
